Addgene plasmid #116370: pHAGE-ESR1-S463P
Purpose: Lentiviral expression of ESR1 S463P
Depositing lab: Gordon Mills & Kenneth Scott. Depositing organization: Baylor College of Medicine. Publication: Systematic Functional Annotation of Somatic Mutations in Cancer. Ng PK, Li J, Jeong KJ, Shao S, Chen H, Tsang YH, Sengupta S, Wang Z, Bhavana VH, Tran R, Soewito S, Minussi DC, Moreno D, Kong K, Dogruluk T, Lu H, Gao J, Tokheim C, Zhou DC, Johnson AM, Zeng J, Ip CKM, Ju Z, Wester M, Yu S, Li Y, Vellano CP, Schultz N, Karchin R, Ding L, Lu Y, Cheung LWT, Chen K, Shaw KR, Meric-Bernstam F, Scott KL, Yi S, Sahni N, Liang H, Mills GB. Cancer Cell. 2018 Mar 12;33(3):450-462.e10. doi: 10.1016/j.ccell.2018.01.021. PubMed 29533785.
Backbone
  Vector backbone: pHAGE
  Vector type: Lentiviral
Growth in bacteria
  Bacterial resistance: Ampicillin, 100 μg/mL
  Growth temperature: 37°C
  Growth strain: Stbl3
  Copy number: High Copy
Gene/Insert
  Gene/Insert name: ESR1
  Species: H. sapiens (human)
  Mutation: S463P
  Entrez Gene: ESR1 (a.k.a. ER, ESR, ESRA, ESTRR, Era, NR3A1)
  Cloning method: Gateway Cloning
Terms and licenses: Academic/Nonprofit Terms; Industry Terms: Not Available to Industry
How to cite: pHAGE-ESR1-S463P was a gift from Gordon Mills & Kenneth Scott (Addgene plasmid # 116370 ; http://n2t.net/addgene:116370 ; RRID:Addgene_116370)
