[The description below was written by a language model from this plasmid's Addgene catalogue record and pLannotate feature annotations shown in this document.]
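Description:
pHAGE-ESR1-S463P is an HIV-1-based lentiviral expression plasmid built on the pHAGE backbone to deliver the human estrogen receptor alpha gene (ESR1) carrying the S463P point mutation into mammalian cells. In bacteria it is maintained through a high-copy ColE1/pUC-type origin and selected with ampicillin via the β-lactamase gene. The viral portion contains a truncated 5' LTR, the Ψ packaging signal with an adjoining gag fragment, the Rev response element for Rev-dependent nuclear export of the genomic RNA, the cPPT/CTS element, and a ΔU3 self-inactivating 3' LTR. Packaging functions must therefore be supplied in trans, and the integrated provirus lacks LTR promoter activity.

The payload is driven by the constitutive human EF-1α promoter. The ESR1 open reading frame was introduced by Gateway recombination and sits between attB1 and attB2 sites. The automated annotation labels parts of it as a sheep ESR1 homologue and an ERT2 ligand-binding-domain fragment, but these are homology matches to the human ESR1 insert rather than separate elements. A V5 epitope tag lies just downstream of attB2, although the record does not state whether the insert is fused in frame to it. An EMCV IRES followed by EGFP allows a fluorescent reporter to be co-expressed from the same transcript to mark transduced cells, and a WPRE enhances transcript expression. Small lac, SV40 and nef fragments are backbone remnants. The construct belongs to a collection made for systematic functional annotation of somatic cancer mutations and is suited to stable expression of this ESR1 variant for comparison with other alleles.
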