Features (pLannotate 1.2.2; 28 found; start..end, strand, type, name):
    377..634     +  LTR            5' LTR (truncated): truncated 5' long terminal repeat (LTR) from HIV-1
    681..806     +  misc_feature   HIV-1 Ψ: packaging signal of human immunodeficiency virus type 1
    790..1128    +  CDS            HIV-1 gag (fragment): gag protein from human immunodeficiency virus 1; gag
   1303..1536    +  misc_feature   RRE: The Rev response element (RRE) of HIV-1 allows for Rev-dependent mRNA export from the nucleus to the cytoplasm.
   1913..2013    +  CDS            Rev (fragment): human immunodeficiency virus 1 (HIV-1) Rev protein; rev; enhances nuclear export of unspliced and incompletely spliced viral mRNAs
   2058..2175    +  misc_feature   cPPT/CTS: central polypurine tract and central termination sequence of HIV-1
   2223..3401    +  promoter       EF-1α promoter: strong constitutive promoter for human elongation factor EF-1α
   3421..3445    +  protein_bind   attB1: mutant version of attB; recombination site for the Gateway® BP reaction BP Clonase™
   3856..4188    +  CDS            ESR1: ESR1_SHEEP - Also known as ESR, NR3A1. Experimental evidence at transcript level: Swiss-Prot protein existence level 2. Nuclear hormone receptor. The steroid hormones and their receptors are involved in the regulation of eukaryotic gene expression and affect cellular proliferation and differentiation in target tissues. Ligand-dependent nuclear transactivation involves either direct homodimer binding to a palindromic estrogen response element (ERE) sequence or association with other DNA-binding transcription factors, such as AP-1/c-Jun, c-Fos, ATF-2, Sp1 and Sp3, to mediate ERE- independent sig
   4297..5231    +  CDS            ERT2 (fragment): mutated ligand-binding domain of the human estrogen receptor (Feil et al., 1997)
   5240..5264    -  protein_bind   attB2: mutant version of attB; recombination site for the Gateway® BP reaction BP Clonase™
   5317..5358    +  CDS            V5 tag: epitope tag from simian virus 5
   5484..5946    +  misc_feature   IRES: internal ribosome entry site (IRES) of the encephalomyocarditis virus (EMCV)
   5960..6679    +  CDS            EGFP: the original enhanced GFP (Yang et al., 1996) mammalian codon-optimized
   6693..7281    +  misc_feature   WPRE: woodchuck hepatitis virus posttranscriptional regulatory element
   7289..7354    +  CDS            nef (fragment): NEF_HV1Z2 - Experimental evidence at protein level: Swiss-Prot protein existence level 1. Extracellular Nef protein targets CD4(+) T-lymphocytes for apoptosis by interacting with CXCR4 surface receptors. From Human immunodeficiency virus type 1 group M subtype D (isolate Z2/CDC-Z34) (HIV-1).
   7356..7589    +  LTR            3' LTR (ΔU3): self-inactivating 3' long terminal repeat (LTR) from HIV-1
   7794..7898    +  promoter       AmpR promoter: bla
   7899..8759    +  CDS            AmpR: β-lactamase; bla; confers resistance to ampicillin, carbenicillin, and related antibiotics
   8930..9518    +  rep_origin     ori: high-copy-number ColE1/pMB1/pBR322/pUC origin of replication
   9701..9755    +  CDS            lacI (fragment): lac repressor; lacI; The lac repressor binds to the lac operator to inhibit transcription in E. coli. This inhibition can be relieved by adding lactose or isopropyl-β-D-thiogalactopyranoside (IPTG).
   9761..9854    +  rep_origin     SV40 ori (fragment): SV40 origin of replication
   9879..9916    +  CDS            lacI (fragment): lac repressor; lacI; The lac repressor binds to the lac operator to inhibit transcription in E. coli. This inhibition can be relieved by adding lactose or isopropyl-β-D-thiogalactopyranoside (IPTG).
   9929..9950    +  protein_bind   CAP binding site: CAP binding activates transcription in the presence of cAMP. E. coli catabolite activator protein
   9965..9995    +  promoter       lac promoter: promoter for the E. coli lac operon
  10003..10019   +  protein_bind   lac operator: The lac repressor binds to the lac operator to inhibit transcription in E. coli. This inhibition can be relieved by adding lactose or isopropyl-β-D-thiogalactopyranoside (IPTG). lac repressor encoded by lacI
  10053..10136   +  polyA_signal   SV40 poly(A) signal (fragment): SV40 polyadenylation signal
  10303..329     +  CDS            nef (fragment) (across the origin): NEF_HV1BR - Experimental evidence at protein level: Swiss-Prot protein existence level 1. Extracellular Nef protein targets CD4(+) T-lymphocytes for apoptosis by interacting with CXCR4 surface receptors (PubMed:14990729). From Human immunodeficiency virus type 1 group M subtype B (isolate BRU/LAI) (HIV-1).
>Addgene plasmid #116370 | pHAGE-ESR1-S463P | addgene full sequence | sequence record 252611 | Addgene NGS Result
TGGAAGGGCTAATTCACTCCCAAAGAAGACAAGATATCCTTGATCTGTGGATCTACCACACACAAGGCTA
CTTCCCTGATTAGCAGAACTACACACCAGGGCCAGGGGTCAGATATCCACTGACCTTTGGATGGTGCTAC
AAGCTAGTACCAGTTGAGCCAGATAAGGTAGAAGAGGCCAATAAAGGAGAGAACACCAGCTTGTTACACC
CTGTGAGCCTGCATGGGATGGATGACCCGGAGAGAGAAGTGTTAGAGTGGAGGTTTGACAGCCGCCTAGC
ATTTCATCACGTGGCCCGAGAGCTGCATCCGGAGTACTTCAAGAACTGCTGATATCGAGCTTGCTACAAG
GGACTTTCCGCTGGGGACTTTCCAGGGAGGCGTGGCCTGGGCGGGACTGGGGAGTGGCGAGCCCTCAGAT
CCTGCATATAAGCAGCTGCTTTTTGCCTGTACTGGGTCTCTCTGGTTAGACCAGATCTGAGCCTGGGAGC
TCTCTGGCTAACTAGGGAACCCACTGCTTAAGCCTCAATAAAGCTTGCCTTGAGTGCTTCAAGTAGTGTG
TGCCCGTCTGTTGTGTGACTCTGGTAACTAGAGATCCCTCAGACCCTTTTAGTCAGTGTGGAAAATCTCT
AGCAGTGGCGCCCGAACAGGGACTTGAAAGCGAAAGGGAAACCAGAGGAGCTCTCTCGACGCAGGACTCG
GCTTGCTGAAGCGCGCACGGCAAGAGGCGAGGGGCGGCGACTGGTGAGTACGCCAAAAATTTTGACTAGC
GGAGGCTAGAAGGAGAGAGATGGGTGCGAGAGCGTCAGTATTAAGCGGGGGAGAATTAGATCGCGATGGG
AAAAAATTCGGTTAAGGCCAGGGGGAAAGAAAAAATATAAATTAAAACATATAGTATGGGCAAGCAGGGA
GCTAGAACGATTCGCAGTTAATCCTGGCCTGTTAGAAACATCAGAAGGCTGTAGACAAATACTGGGACAG
CTACAACCATCCCTTCAGACAGGATCAGAAGAACTTAGATCATTATATAATACAGTAGCAACCCTCTATT
GTGTGCATCAAAGGATAGAGATAAAAGACACCAAGGAAGCTTTAGACAAGATAGAGGAAGAGCAAAACAA
AAGTAAGACCACCGCACAGCAAGCGGCCGGCCGCTGATCTTCAGACCTGGAGGAGGAGATATGAGGGACA
ATTGGAGAAGTGAATTATATAAATATAAAGTAGTAAAAATTGAACCATTAGGAGTAGCACCCACCAAGGC
AAAGAGAAGAGTGGTGCAGAGAGAAAAAAGAGCAGTGGGAATAGGAGCTTTGTTCCTTGGGTTCTTGGGA
GCAGCAGGAAGCACTATGGGCGCAGCGTCAATGACGCTGACGGTACAGGCCAGACAATTATTGTCTGGTA
TAGTGCAGCAGCAGAACAATTTGCTGAGGGCTATTGAGGCGCAACAGCATCTGTTGCAACTCACAGTCTG
GGGCATCAAGCAGCTCCAGGCAAGAATCCTGGCTGTGGAAAGATACCTAAAGGATCAACAGCTCCTGGGG
ATTTGGGGTTGCTCTGGAAAACTCATTTGCACCACTGCTGTGCCTTGGAATGCTAGTTGGAGTAATAAAT
CTCTGGAACAGATTTGGAATCACACGACCTGGATGGAGTGGGACAGAGAAATTAACAATTACACAAGCTT
AATACACTCCTTAATTGAAGAATCGCAAAACCAGCAAGAAAAGAATGAACAAGAATTATTGGAATTAGAT
AAATGGGCAAGTTTGTGGAATTGGTTTAACATAACAAATTGGCTGTGGTATATAAAATTATTCATAATGA
TAGTAGGAGGCTTGGTAGGTTTAAGAATAGTTTTTGCTGTACTTTCTATAGTGAATAGAGTTAGGCAGGG
ATATTCACCATTATCGTTTCAGACCCACCTCCCAACCCCGAGGGGACCCGACAGGCCCGAAGGAATAGAA
GAAGAAGGTGGAGAGAGAGACAGAGACAGATCCATTCGATTAGTGAACGGATCTCGACGGTATCGCCGAA
TTCACAAATGGCAGTATTCATCCACAATTTTAAAAGAAAAGGGGGGATTGGGGGGTACAGTGCAGGGGAA
AGAATAGTAGACATAATAGCAACAGACATACAAACTAAAGAATTACAAAAACAAATTACAAAAATTCAAA
ATTTTCGGGTTTATTACAGGGACAGCAGAGATCCAGTTTGGACTAGTCGTGAGGCTCCGGTGCCCGTCAG
TGGGCAGAGCGCACATCGCCCACAGTCCCCGAGAAGTTGGGGGGAGGGGTCGGCAATTGAACCGGTGCCT
AGAGAAGGTGGCGCGGGGTAAACTGGGAAAGTGATGTCGTGTACTGGCTCCGCCTTTTTCCCGAGGGTGG
GGGAGAACCGTATATAAGTGCAGTAGTCGCCGTGAACGTTCTTTTTCGCAACGGGTTTGCCGCCAGAACA
CAGGTAAGTGCCGTGTGTGGTTCCCGCGGGCCTGGCCTCTTTACGGGTTATGGCCCTTGCGTGCCTTGAA
TTACTTCCACCTGGCTGCAGTACGTGATTCTTGATCCCGAGCTTCGGGTTGGAAGTGGGTGGGAGAGTTC
GAGGCCTTGCGCTTAAGGAGCCCCTTCGCCTCGTGCTTGAGTTGAGGCCTGGCCTGGGCGCTGGGGCCGC
CGCGTGCGAATCTGGTGGCACCTTCGCGCCTGTCTCGCTGCTTTCGATAAGTCTCTAGCCATTTAAAATT
TTTGATGACCTGCTGCGACGCTTTTTTTCTGGCAAGATAGTCTTGTAAATGCGGGCCAAGATCTGCACAC
TGGTATTTCGGTTTTTGGGGCCGCGGGCGGCGACGGGGCCCGTGCGTCCCAGCGCACATGTTCGGCGAGG
CGGGGCCTGCGAGCGCGGCCACCGAGAATCGGACGGGGGTAGTCTCAAGCTGGCCGGCCTGCTCTGGTGC
CTGGCCTCGCGCCGCCGTGTATCGCCCCGCCCTGGGCGGCAAGGCTGGCCCGGTCGGCACCAGTTGCGTG
AGCGGAAAGATGGCCGCTTCCCGGCCCTGCTGCAGGGAGCTCAAAATGGAGGACGCGGCGCTCGGGAGAG
CGGGCGGGTGAGTCACCCACACAAAGGAAAAGGGCCTTTCCGTCCTCAGCCGTCGCTTCATGTGACTCCA
CGGAGTACCGGGCGCCGTCCAGGCACCTCGATTAGTTCTCGAGCTTTTGGAGTACGTCGTCTTTAGGTTG
GGGGGAGGGGTTTTATGCGATGGAGTTTCCCCACACTGAGTGGGTGGAGACTGAAGTTAGGCCAGCTTGG
CACTTGATGTAATTCTCCTTGGAATTTGCCCTTTTTGAGTTTGGATCTTGGTTCATTCTCAAGCCTCAGA
CAGTGGTTCAAAGTTTTTTTCTTCCATTTCAGGTGTCGTGAAGCGGCCCTGCAGATATCAACAAGTTTGT
ACAAAAAAGCAGGCTTCACCATGACCATGACCCTCCACACCAAAGCATCTGGGATGGCCCTACTGCATCA
GATCCAAGGGAACGAGCTGGAGCCCCTGAACCGTCCGCAGCTCAAGATCCCCCTGGAGCGGCCCCTGGGC
GAGGTGTACCTGGACAGCAGCAAGCCCGCCGTGTACAACTACCCCGAGGGCGCCGCCTACGAGTTCAACG
CCGCGGCCGCCGCCAACGCGCAGGTCTACGGTCAGACCGGCCTCCCCTACGGCCCCGGGTCTGAGGCTGC
GGCGTTCGGCTCCAACGGCCTGGGGGGTTTCCCCCCACTCAACAGCGTGTCTCCGAGCCCGCTGATGCTA
CTGCACCCGCCGCCGCAGCTGTCGCCTTTCCTGCAGCCCCACGGCCAGCAGGTGCCCTACTACCTGGAGA
ACGAGCCCAGCGGCTACACGGTGCGCGAGGCCGGCCCGCCGGCATTCTACAGGCCAAATTCAGATAATCG
ACGCCAGGGTGGCAGAGAAAGATTGGCCAGTACCAATGACAAGGGAAGTATGGCTATGGAATCTGCCAAG
GAGACTCGCTACTGTGCAGTGTGCAATGACTATGCTTCAGGCTACCATTATGGAGTCTGGTCCTGTGAGG
GCTGCAAGGCCTTCTTCAAGAGAAGTATTCAAGGACATAACGACTATATGTGTCCAGCCACCAACCAGTG
CACCATTGATAAAAACAGGAGGAAGAGCTGCCAGGCCTGCCGGCTCCGCAAATGCTACGAAGTGGGAATG
ATGAAAGGTGGGATACGAAAAGACCGAAGAGGAGGGAGAATGTTGAAACACAAGCGCCAGAGAGATGATG
GGGAGGGCAGGGGTGAAGTGGGGTCTGCTGGAGACATGAGAGCTGCCAACCTTTGGCCAAGCCCGCTCAT
GATCAAACGCTCTAAGAAGAACAGCCTGGCCTTGTCCCTGACGGCCGACCAGATGGTCAGTGCCTTGTTG
GATGCTGAGCCCCCCATACTCTATTCCGAGTATGATCCTACCAGACCCTTCAGTGAAGCTTCGATGATGG
GCTTACTGACCAACCTGGCAGACAGGGAGCTGGTTCACATGATCAACTGGGCGAAGAGGGTGCCAGGCTT
TGTGGATTTGACCCTCCATGATCAGGTCCACCTTCTAGAATGTGCCTGGCTAGAGATCCTGATGATTGGT
CTCGTCTGGCGCTCCATGGAGCACCCAGGGAAGCTACTGTTTGCTCCTAACTTGCTCTTGGACAGGAACC
AGGGAAAATGTGTAGAGGGCATGGTGGAGATCTTCGACATGCTGCTGGCTACATCATCTCGGTTCCGCAT
GATGAATCTGCAGGGAGAGGAGTTTGTGTGCCTCAAATCTATTATTTTGCTTAATTCTGGAGTGTACACA
TTTCTGCCCAGCACCCTGAAGTCTCTGGAAGAGAAGGACCATATCCACCGAGTCCTGGACAAGATCACAG
ACACTTTGATCCACCTGATGGCCAAGGCAGGCCTGACCCTGCAGCAGCAGCACCAGCGGCTGGCCCAGCT
CCTCCTCATCCTCTCCCACATCAGGCACATGAGTAACAAAGGCATGGAGCATCTGTACAGCATGAAGTGC
AAGAACGTGGTGCCCCTCTATGACCTGCTGCTGGAGATGCTGGACGCCCACCGCCTACATGCGCCCACTA
GCCGTGGAGGGGCATCCGTGGAGGAGACGGACCAAAGCCACTTGGCCACTGCGGGCTCTACTTCATCGCA
TTCCTTGCAAAAGTATTACATCACGGGGGAGGCAGAGGGTTTCCCTGCCACGGTCTGAGACCCAGCTTTC
TTGTACAAAGTGGTTGATATCCAGCACAGTGGCGGCCGCTCGAGTCTAGAGGGCCCGCGGTTCGAAGGTA
AGCCTATCCCTAACCCTCTCCTCGGTCTCGATTCTACGCGTACCGGTTAGTAATGAGATCCCTCCCCCCC
CCCTAACGTTACTGGCCGAAGCCGCTTGGAATAAGGCCGGTGTGCGTTTGTCTATATGTTATTTTCCACC
ATATTGCCGTCTTTTGGCAATGTGAGGGCCCGGAAACCTGGCCCTGTCTTCTTGACGAGCATTCCTAGGG
GTCTTTCCCCTCTCGCCAAAGGAATGCAAGGTCTGTTGAATGTCGTGAAGGAAGCAGTTCCTCTGGAAGC
TTCTTGAAGACAAACAACGTCTGTAGCGACCCTTTGCAGGCAGCGGAACCCCCCACCTGGCGACAGGTGC
CTCTGCGGCCAAAAGCCACGTGTATAAGATACACCTGCAAAGGCGGCACAACCCCAGTGCCACGTTGTGA
GTTGGATAGTTGTGGAAAGAGTCAAATGGCTCTCCTCAAGCGTATTCAACAAGGGGCTGAAGGATGCCCA
GAAGGTACCCCATTGTATGGGATCTGATCTGGGGCCTCGGTGCACATGCTTTACATGTGTTTAGTCGAGG
TTAAAAAAACGTCTAGGCCCCCCGAACCACGGGGACGTGGTTTTCCTTTGAAAAACACGATGATAATATG
GCCACACATATGGTGAGCAAGGGCGAGGAGCTGTTCACCGGGGTGGTGCCCATCCTGGTCGAGCTGGACG
GCGACGTAAACGGCCACAAGTTCAGCGTGTCCGGCGAGGGCGAGGGCGATGCCACCTACGGCAAGCTGAC
CCTGAAGTTCATCTGCACCACCGGCAAGCTGCCCGTGCCCTGGCCCACCCTCGTGACCACCCTGACCTAC
GGCGTGCAGTGCTTCAGCCGCTACCCCGACCACATGAAGCAGCACGACTTCTTCAAGTCCGCCATGCCCG
AAGGCTACGTCCAGGAGCGCACCATCTTCTTCAAGGACGACGGCAACTACAAGACCCGCGCCGAGGTGAA
GTTCGAGGGCGACACCCTGGTGAACCGCATCGAGCTGAAGGGCATCGACTTCAAGGAGGACGGCAACATC
CTGGGGCACAAGCTGGAGTACAACTACAACAGCCACAACGTCTATATCATGGCCGACAAGCAGAAGAACG
GCATCAAGGTGAACTTCAAGATCCGCCACAACATCGAGGACGGCAGCGTGCAGCTCGCCGACCACTACCA
GCAGAACACCCCCATCGGCGACGGCCCCGTGCTGCTGCCCGACAACCACTACCTGAGCACCCAGTCCGCC
CTGAGCAAAGACCCCAACGAGAAGCGCGATCACATGGTCCTGCTGGAGTTCGTGACCGCCGCCGGGATCA
CTCTCGGCATGGACGAGCTGTACAAGTAAATCGATAGATCCTAATCAACCTCTGGATTACAAAATTTGTG
AAAGATTGACTGGTATTCTTAACTATGTTGCTCCTTTTACGCTATGTGGATACGCTGCTTTAATGCCTTT
GTATCATGCTATTGCTTCCCGTATGGCTTTCATTTTCTCCTCCTTGTATAAATCCTGGTTGCTGTCTCTT
TATGAGGAGTTGTGGCCCGTTGTCAGGCAACGTGGCGTGGTGTGCACTGTGTTTGCTGACGCAACCCCCA
CTGGTTGGGGCATTGCCACCACCTGTCAGCTCCTTTCCGGGACTTTCGCTTTCCCCCTCCCTATTGCCAC
GGCGGAACTCATCGCCGCCTGCCTTGCCCGCTGCTGGACAGGGGCTCGGCTGTTGGGCACTGACAATTCC
GTGGTGTTGTCGGGGAAATCATCGTCCTTTCCTTGGCTGCTCGCCTGTGTTGCCACCTGGATTCTGCGCG
GGACGTCCTTCTGCTACGTCCCTTCGGCCCTCAATCCAGCGGACCTTCCTTCCCGCGGCCTGCTGCCGGC
TCTGCGGCCTCTTCCGCGTCTTCGCCTTCGCCCTCAGACGAGTCGGATCTCCCTTTGGGCCGCCTCCCCG
CCTGAGATCCTTTAAGACCAATGACTTACAAGGCAGCTGTAGATCTTAGCCACTTTTTAAAAGAAAAGGG
GGGACTGGAAGGGCTAATTCACTCCCAACGAAGACAAGATCTGCTTTTTGCTTGTACTGGGTCTCTCTGG
TTAGACCAGATCTGAGCCTGGGAGCTCTCTGGCTAACTAGGGAACCCACTGCTTAAGCCTCAATAAAGCT
TGCCTTGAGTGCTTCAAGTAGTGTGTGCCCGTCTGTTGTGTGACTCTGGTAACTAGAGATCCCTCAGACC
CTTTTAGTCAGTGTGGAAAATCTCTAGCAGTAGTAGTTCATGTCATCTTATTATTCAGTATTTATAACTT
GCAAAGAAATGAATATCAGAGAGTGAGAGGCCCGGGTTAATTAAGGAAAGGGCTAGATCATTCTTGAAGA
CGAAAGGGCCTCGTGATACGCCTATTTTTATAGGTTAATGTCATGATAATAATGGTTTCTTAGACGTCAG
GTGGCACTTTTCGGGGAAATGTGCGCGGAACCCCTATTTGTTTATTTTTCTAAATACATTCAAATATGTA
TCCGCTCATGAGACAATAACCCTGATAAATGCTTCAATAATATTGAAAAAGGAAGAGTATGAGTATTCAA
CATTTCCGTGTCGCCCTTATTCCCTTTTTTGCGGCATTTTGCCTTCCTGTTTTTGCTCACCCAGAAACGC
TGGTGAAAGTAAAAGATGCTGAAGATCAGTTGGGTGCACGAGTGGGTTACATCGAACTGGATCTCAACAG
CGGTAAGATCCTTGAGAGTTTTCGCCCCGAAGAACGTTTTCCAATGATGAGCACTTTTAAAGTTCTGCTA
TGTGGCGCGGTATTATCCCGTGTTGACGCCGGGCAAGAGCAACTCGGTCGCCGCATACACTATTCTCAGA
ATGACTTGGTTGAGTACTCACCAGTCACAGAAAAGCATCTTACGGATGGCATGACAGTAAGAGAATTATG
CAGTGCTGCCATAACCATGAGTGATAACACTGCGGCCAACTTACTTCTGACAACGATCGGAGGACCGAAG
GAGCTAACCGCTTTTTTGCACAACATGGGGGATCATGTAACTCGCCTTGATCGTTGGGAACCGGAGCTGA
ATGAAGCCATACCAAACGACGAGCGTGACACCACGATGCCTGTAGCAATGGCAACAACGTTGCGCAAACT
ATTAACTGGCGAACTACTTACTCTAGCTTCCCGGCAACAATTAATAGACTGGATGGAGGCGGATAAAGTT
GCAGGACCACTTCTGCGCTCGGCCCTTCCGGCTGGCTGGTTTATTGCTGATAAATCTGGAGCCGGTGAGC
GTGGGTCTCGCGGTATCATTGCAGCACTGGGGCCAGATGGTAAGCCCTCCCGTATCGTAGTTATCTACAC
GACGGGGAGTCAGGCAACTATGGATGAACGAAATAGACAGATCGCTGAGATAGGTGCCTCACTGATTAAG
CATTGGTAACTGTCAGACCAAGTTTACTCATATATACTTTAGATTGATTTAAAACTTCATTTTTAATTTA
AAAGGATCTAGGTGAAGATCCTTTTTGATAATCTCATGACCAAAATCCCTTAACGTGAGTTTTCGTTCCA
CTGAGCGTCAGACCCCGTAGAAAAGATCAAAGGATCTTCTTGAGATCCTTTTTTTCTGCGCGTAATCTGC
TGCTTGCAAACAAAAAAACCACCGCTACCAGCGGTGGTTTGTTTGCCGGATCAAGAGCTACCAACTCTTT
TTCCGAAGGTAACTGGCTTCAGCAGAGCGCAGATACCAAATACTGTTCTTCTAGTGTAGCCGTAGTTAGG
CCACCACTTCAAGAACTCTGTAGCACCGCCTACATACCTCGCTCTGCTAATCCTGTTACCAGTGGCTGCT
GCCAGTGGCGATAAGTCGTGTCTTACCGGGTTGGACTCAAGACGATAGTTACCGGATAAGGCGCAGCGGT
CGGGCTGAACGGGGGGTTCGTGCACACAGCCCAGCTTGGAGCGAACGACCTACACCGAACTGAGATACCT
ACAGCGTGAGCTATGAGAAAGCGCCACGCTTCCCGAAGGGAGAAAGGCGGACAGGTATCCGGTAAGCGGC
AGGGTCGGAACAGGAGAGCGCACGAGGGAGCTTCCAGGGGGAAACGCCTGGTATCTTTATAGTCCTGTCG
GGTTTCGCCACCTCTGACTTGAGCGTCGATTTTTGTGATGCTCGTCAGGGGGGCGGAGCCTATGGAAAAA
CGCCAGCAACGCGGCCTTTTTACGGTTCCTGGCCTTTTGCTGGCCTTTTGCTCACATGTTCTTTCCTGCG
TTATCCCCTGATTCTGTGGATAACCGTATTACCGCCTTTGAGTGAGCTGATACCGCTCGCCGCAGCCGAA
CGACCGAGCGCAGCGAGTCAGTGAGCGAGGAAGCGGAAGAGCGCCCAATACGCAAACCGCCTCTCCCCGC
GCGTTGGCCGATTCATTAATGCAGCAAGCTCATGGCTGACTAATTTTTTTTATTTATGCAGAGGCCGAGG
CCGCCTCGGCCTCTGAGCTATTCCAGAAGTAGTGAGGAGGCTTTTTTGGAGGCCTAGGCTTTTGCAAAAA
GCTCCCCGTGGCACGACAGGTTTCCCGACTGGAAAGCGGGCAGTGAGCGCAACGCAATTAATGTGAGTTA
GCTCACTCATTAGGCACCCCAGGCTTTACACTTTATGCTTCCGGCTCGTATGTTGTGTGGAATTGTGAGC
GGATAACAATTTCACACAGGAAACAGCTATGACATGATTACGAATTTCACAAATAAAGCATTTTTTTCAC
TGCATTCTAGTTGTGGTTTGTCCAAACTCATCAATGTATCTTATCATGTCTGGATCAACTGGATAACTCA
AGCTAACCAAAATCATCCCAAACTTCCCACCCCATACCCTATTACCACTGCCAATTACCTGTGGTTTCAT
TTACTCTAAACCTGTGATTCCTCTGAATTATTTTCATTTTAAAGAAATTGTATTTGTTAAATATGTACTA
CAAACTTAGTAGT
