>Addgene plasmid #116370 | pHAGE-ESR1-S463P | depositor partial sequence | sequence record 219244 | insert
ATGACCATGACCCTCCACACCAAAGCATCTGGGATGGCCCTACTGCATCAGATCCAAGGGAACGAGCTGG
AGCCCCTGAACCGTCCGCAGCTCAAGATCCCCCTGGAGCGGCCCCTGGGCGAGGTGTACCTGGACAGCAG
CAAGCCCGCCGTGTACAACTACCCCGAGGGCGCCGCCTACGAGTTCAACGCCGCGGCCGCCGCCAACGCG
CAGGTCTACGGTCAGACCGGCCTCCCCTACGGCCCCGGGTCTGAGGCTGCGGCGTTCGGCTCCAACGGCC
TGGGGGGTTTCCCCCCACTCAACAGCGTGTCTCCGAGCCCGCTGATGCTACTGCACCCGCCGCCGCAGCT
GTCGCCTTTCCTGCAGCCCCACGGCCAGCAGGTGCCCTACTACCTGGAGAACGAGCCCAGCGGCTACACG
GTGCGCGAGGCCGGCCCGCCGGCATTCTACAGGCCAAATTCAGATAATCGACGCCAGGGTGGCAGAGAAA
GATTGGCCAGTACCAATGACAAGGGAAGTATGGCTATGGAATCTGCCAAGGAGACTCGCTACTGTGCAGT
GTGCAATGACTATGCTTCAGGCTACCATTATGGAGTCTGGTCCTGTGAGGGCTGCAAGGCCTTCTTCAAG
AGAAGTATTCAAGGACATAACGACTATATGTGTCCAGCCACCAACCAGTGCACCATTGATAAAAACAGGA
GGAAGAGCTGCCAGGCCTGCCGGCTCCGCAAATGCTACGAAGTGGGAATGATGAAAGGTGGGATACGAAA
AGACCGAAGAGGAGGGAGAATGTTGAAACACAAGCGCCAGAGAGATGATGGGGAGGGCAGGGGTGAAGTG
GGGTCTGCTGGAGACATGAGAGCTGCCAACCTTTGGCCAAGCCCGCTCATGATCAAACGCTCTAAGAAGA
ACAGCCTGGCCTTGTCCCTGACGGCCGACCAGATGGTCAGTGCCTTGTTGGATGCTGAGCCCCCCATACT
CTATTCCGAGTATGATCCTACCAGACCCTTCAGTGAAGCTTCGATGATGGGCTTACTGACCAACCTGGCA
GACAGGGAGCTGGTTCACATGATCAACTGGGCGAAGAGGGTGCCAGGCTTTGTGGATTTGACCCTCCATG
ATCAGGTCCACCTTCTAGAATGTGCCTGGCTAGAGATCCTGATGATTGGTCTCGTCTGGCGCTCCATGGA
GCACCCAGGGAAGCTACTGTTTGCTCCTAACTTGCTCTTGGACAGGAACCAGGGAAAATGTGTAGAGGGC
ATGGTGGAGATCTTCGACATGCTGCTGGCTACATCATCTCGGTTCCGCATGATGAATCTGCAGGGAGAGG
AGTTTGTGTGCCTCAAATCTATTATTTTGCTTAATTCTGGAGTGTACACATTTCTGCCCAGCACCCTGAA
GTCTCTGGAAGAGAAGGACCATATCCACCGAGTCCTGGACAAGATCACAGACACTTTGATCCACCTGATG
GCCAAGGCAGGCCTGACCCTGCAGCAGCAGCACCAGCGGCTGGCCCAGCTCCTCCTCATCCTCTCCCACA
TCAGGCACATGAGTAACAAAGGCATGGAGCATCTGTACAGCATGAAGTGCAAGAACGTGGTGCCCCTCTA
TGACCTGCTGCTGGAGATGCTGGACGCCCACCGCCTACATGCGCCCACTAGCCGTGGAGGGGCATCCGTG
GAGGAGACGGACCAAAGCCACTTGGCCACTGCGGGCTCTACTTCATCGCATTCCTTGCAAAAGTATTACA
TCACGGGGGAGGCAGAGGGTTTCCCTGCCACGGTCTGA
